>Addgene plasmid #219944 | MOBE4 | addgene full sequence | sequence record 440937 | Addgene NGS Result
GACATTGATTATTGACTAGTTATTAATAGTAATCAATTACGGGGTCATTAGTTCATAGCCCATATATGGA
GTTCCGCGTTACATAACTTACGGTAAATGGCCCGCCTGGCTGACCGCCCAACGACCCCCGCCCATTGACG
TCAATAATGACGTATGTTCCCATAGTAACGCCAATAGGGACTTTCCATTGACGTCAATGGGTGGAGTATT
TACGGTAAACTGCCCACTTGGCAGTACATCAAGTGTATCATATGCCAAGTACGCCCCCTATTGACGTCAA
TGACGGTAAATGGCCCGCCTGGCATTATGCCCAGTACATGACCTTATGGGACTTTCCTACTTGGCAGTAC
ATCTACGTATTAGTCATCGCTATTACCATGGTGATGCGGTTTTGGCAGTACATCAATGGGCGTGGATAGC
GGTTTGACTCACGGGGATTTCCAAGTCTCCACCCCATTGACGTCAATGGGAGTTTGTTTTGGCACCAAAA
TCAACGGGACTTTCCAAAATGTCGTAACAACTCCGCCCCATTGACGCAAATGGGCGGTAGGCGTGTACGG
TGGGAGGTCTATATAAGCAGAGCTGGTTTAGTGAACCGTCAGATCCGCTAGAGATCCGCGGCCGCTAATA
CGACTCACTATAGGGAGAGCCGCCACCATGGCAAGTAACTTCACTCAATTTGTGCTTGTAGACAACGGAG
GTACCGGAGATGTAACAGTAGCACCCAGTAATTTCGCAAACGGCGTGGCGGAATGGATTAGTTCAAATTC
AAGATCTCAGGCCTATAAGGTCACTTGCTCCGTCAGGCAGTCTAGTGCCCAAAAGCGCAAATACACGATT
AAAGTAGAGGTACCGAAGGTCGCTACGCAAACTGTTGGGGGAGTTGAACTTCCAGTGGCTGCTTGGCGCT
CATACCTGAACATGGAACTGACTATCCCCATATTCGCTACTAACTCCGATTGTGAACTCATAGTAAAAGC
TATGCAGGGATTGCTCAAGGATGGCAACCCCATTCCAAGTGCCATAGCAGCGAACTCCGGGATATATTCT
TCTGGAGGATCTAGCGGAGGATCCAGTGGCGGCAGCAGCGGCGGCAGCAGTTCAAAGACTGGGCCTGTCG
CCGTCGATCCAACCCTGCGCCGCCGGATTGAACCTCACGAGTTTGAAGTGTTCTTTGACCCCCGGGAGCT
GAGAAAGGAGACATGCCTGCTGTACGAGATCAACTGGGGAGGCAGGCACTCCATCTGGAGGCACACCTCT
CAGAACACAAATAAGCACGTGGAGGTGAACTTCATCGAGAAGTTTACCACAGAGCGGTACTTCTGCCCCA
ATACCAGATGTAGCATCACATGGTTTCTGAGCTGGTCCCCTTGCGGAGAGTGTAGCAGGGCCATCACCGA
GTTCCTGTCCAGATATCCAAATGTGACACTGTTTATCTACATCGCCAGGCTGTATCACCTGGCAAACCCA
AGGAATAGGCAGGGCCTGCGCGATCTGATCAGCTCCGGCGTGACCATCCAGATCATGACAGAGCAGGAGT
CCGGCTACTGCTGGCACAACTTCGTGAATTATTCTCCTAGCAACGAGTCCCACTGGCCTAGGTACCCACA
CCTGTGGGTGCGCCTGTACGTGCTGGAGCTGTATTGCATCATCCTGGGCCTGCCCCCTTGTCTGAATATC
CTGCGGAGAAAGCAGAGCCAGCTGACCTCCTTTACAATCGCCCTGCAGTCTTGTCACTATCAGAGGCTGC
CACCCCACATCCTGTGGGCCACAGGCCTGAAGTCTGGCGGATCTGGAGGCTCCGGCGGCAGCACTAATCT
GAGCGACATCATTGAGAAGGAGACTGGGAAACAGCTGGTCATTCAGGAGTCCATCCTGATGCTGCCTGAG
GAGGTGGAGGAAGTGATCGGCAACAAGCCAGAGTCTGACATCCTGGTGCACACCGCCTACGACGAGTCCA
CAGATGAGAATGTGATGCTGCTGACCTCTGACGCCCCCGAGTATAAGCCTTGGGCCCTGGTCATCCAGGA
TTCTAACGGCGAGAATAAGATCAAGATGCTGAGCGGAGGATCCGGAGGATCTGGAGGCAGCACCAACCTG
TCTGACATCATCGAGAAGGAGACAGGCAAGCAGCTGGTCATCCAGGAGAGCATCCTGATGCTGCCCGAAG
AAGTCGAAGAAGTGATCGGAAACAAGCCTGAGAGCGATATCCTGGTCCATACCGCCTACGACGAGAGTAC
CGACGAAAATGTGATGCTGCTGACATCCGACGCCCCAGAGTATAAGCCCTGGGCTCTGGTCATCCAGGAT
TCCAACGGAGAGAACAAAATCAAAATGCTGTCTGGCGGCTCAAAAAGAACCGCCGACGGCAGCGAATTCG
AGCCCAAGAAGAAGAGGAAAGTCGGAAGCGGAGCTACTAACTTCAGCCTGCTGAAGCAGGCTGGAGACGT
GGAGGAGAACCCTGGACCTGGCAGTGGTGAGGGCAGAGGAAGTCTGCTAACATGCGGTGACGTCGAGGAG
AATCCTGGCCCAATGAAACGGACAGCCGACGGAAGCGAGTTCGAGTCACCAAAGAAGAAGCGGAAAGTCA
GCTCTGAGGTGGAGTTTTCCCATGAGTACTGGATGAGACACGCATTGACTCTCGCAAAGAGGGCTCGAGA
TGAACGCGAGGTGCCCGTGGGGGCAGTACTCGTGCTCAACAATCGCGTAATCGGCGAAGGTTGGAATAGG
GCAATCGGACTCCACGACCCCACTGCACATGCGGAAATCATGGCCCTTCGACAGGGAGGGCTTGTGATGC
AGAATTATCGACTTTATGATGCGACGCTGTACTCGACGTTTGAACCTTGCGTAATGTGCGCGGGAGCTAT
GATTCACTCCCGCATTGGACGAGTTGTATTCGGTGTTCGCAACGCCAAGACGGGTGCCGCAGGTTCACTG
ATGGACGTGCTGCATCATCCAGGCATGAACCACCGGGTAGAAATCACAGAAGGCATATTGGCGGACGAAT
GTGCGGCGCTGTTGTGTCGTTTTTTTCGCATGCCCAGGCGGGTCTTTAACGCCCAGAAAAAAGCACAATC
CTCTACTGACTCTGGTGGTTCTTCTGGTGGTTCTAGCGGCAGCGAGACTCCCGGGACCTCAGAGTCCGCC
ACACCCGAAAGTTCTGGTGGTTCTTCTGGTGGTTCTAAAAGCATCAGATGCAAGAACTGCAACAAGCTGC
TGTTCAAGGCCGACAGCTTCGACCACATCGAGATCCGGTGTCCTAGATGTAAAAGACACATCATCATGCT
GAACGCCTGCGAGCACCCCACCGAGAAGCACTGCGGCAAGCGGGAAAAGATCACCCACAGCGACGAGACA
GTGCGGTACGGTTCAAAAAGAACTGCCGACGGCTCTGAGTTTGAACCCAAGAAGAAAAGGAAAGTCTAAC
CGGTCATCATCACCATCACCATTGAGTTTAAACCCGCTGATCAGCCTCGACTGTGCCTTCTAGTTGCCAG
CCATCTGTTGTTTGCCCCTCCCCCGTGCCTTCCTTGACCCTGGAAGGTGCCACTCCCACTGTCCTTTCCT
AATAAAATGAGGAAATTGCATCGCATTGTCTGAGTAGGTGTCATTCTATTCTGGGGGGTGGGGTGGGGCA
GGACAGCAAGGGGGAGGATTGGGAAGACAATAGCAGGCATGCTGGGGATGCGGTGGGCTCTATGGCTTCT
GAGGCGGAAAGAACCAGCTGGGGCTCGATACCGTCGACCTCTAGCTAGAGCTTGGCGTAATCATGGTCAT
AGCTGTTTCCTGTGTGAAATTGTTATCCGCTCACAATTCCACACAACATACGAGCCGGAAGCATAAAGTG
TAAAGCCTAGGATGCCTAATGAGTGAGCTAACTCACATTAATTGCGTTGCGCTCACTGCCCGCTTTCCAG
TCGGGAAACCTGTCGTGCCAGCTGCATTAATGAATCGGCCAACGCGCGGGAAGAGGCGGTTTGCGTATTG
GGCGCTCTTCCGCTTCCTCGCTCACTGACTCGCTGCGCTCGGTCGTTCGGCTGCGGCGAGCGGTATCAGC
TCACTCAAAGGCGGTAATACGGTTATCCACAGAATCAGGGGATAACGCAGGAAAGAACATGTGAGCAAAA
GGCCAGCAAAAGGCCAGGAACCGTAAAAAGGCCGCGTTGCTGGCGTTTTTCCATAGGCTCCGCCCCCCTG
ACGAGCATCACAAAAATCGACGCTCAAGTCAGAGGTGGCGAAACCCGACAGGACTATAAAGATACCAGGC
GTTTCCCCCTGGAAGCTCCCTCGTGCGCTCTCCTGTTCCGACCCTGCCGCTTACCGGATACCTGTCCGCC
TTTCTCCCTTCGGGAAGCGTGGCGCTTTCTCATAGCTCACGCTGTAGGTATCTCAGTTCGGTGTAGGTCG
TTCGCTCCAAGCTGGGCTGTGTGCACGAACCCCCCGTTCAGCCCGACCGCTGCGCCTTATCCGGTAACTA
TCGTCTTGAGTCCAACCCGGTAAGACACGACTTATCGCCACTGGCAGCAGCCACTGGTAACAGGATTAGC
AGAGCGAGGTATGTAGGCGGTGCTACAGAGTTCTTGAAGTGGTGGCCTAACTACGGCTACACTAGAAGAA
CAGTATTTGGTATCTGCGCTCTGCTGAAGCCAGTTACCTTCGGAAAAAGAGTTGGTAGCTCTTGATCCGG
CAAACAAACCACCGCTGGTAGCGGTGGTTTTTTTGTTTGCAAGCAGCAGATTACGCGCAGAAAAAAAGGA
TCTCAAGAAAATCCTTTGATCTTTTCTACGGGGTCTGACACTCAGTGGAACGAAAACTCACGTTAAGGGA
TTTTGGTCATGAGATTATCAAAAAGGATCTTCACCTAGATCCTTTTAAATTAAAAATGAAGTTTTAAATC
AATCTAAAGTATATATGAGTAAACTTGGTCTGACAGTTACCAATGCTTAATCAGTGAGGCACCTATCTCA
GCGATCTGTCTATTTCGTTCATCCATAGTTGCCTGACTCCCCGTCGTGTAGATAACTACGATACGGGAGG
GCTTACCATCTGGCCCCAGTGCTGCAATGATACCGCGAGACCCACGCTCACCGGCTCCAGATTTATCAGC
AATAAACCAGCCAGCCGGAAGGGCCGAGCGCAGAAGTGGTCCTGCAACTTTATCCGCCTCCATCCAGTCT
ATTAATTGTTGCCGGGAAGCTAGAGTAAGTAGTTCGCCAGTTAATAGTTTGCGCAACGTTGTTGCCATTG
CTACAGGCATCGTGGTGTCACGCTCGTCGTTTGGTATGGCTTCATTCAGCTCCGGTTCCCAACGATCAAG
GCGAGTTACATGATCCCCCATGTTGTGCAAAAAAGCGGTTAGCTCCTTCGGTCCTCCGATCGTTGTCAGA
AGTAAGTTGGCCGCAGTGTTATCACTCATGGTTATGGCAGCACTGCATAATTCTCTTACTGTCATGCCAT
CCGTAAGATGCTTTTCTGTGACTGGTGAGTACTCAACCAAGTCATTCTGAGAATAGTGTATGCGGCGACC
GAGTTGCTCTTGCCCGGCGTCAATACGGGATAATACCGCGCCACATAGCAGAACTTTAAAAGTGCTCATC
ATTGGAAAACGTTCTTCGGGGCGAAAACTCTCAAGGATCTTACCGCTGTTGAGATCCAGTTCGATGTAAC
CCACTCGTGCACCCAACTGATCTTCAGCATCTTTTACTTTCACCAGCGTTTCTGGGTGAGCAAAAACAGG
AAGGCAAAATGCCGCAAAAAAGGGAATAAGGGCGACACGGAAATGTTGAATACTCATACTCTTCCTTTTT
CAATATTATTGAAGCATTTATCAGGGTTATTGTCTCATGAGCGGATACATATTTGAATGTATTTAGAAAA
ATAAACAAATAGGGGTTCCGCGCACATTTCCCCGAAAAGTGCCACCTGACGTCGACGGATCGGGAGATCG
ATCTCCCGATCCCCTAGGGTCGACTCTCAGTACAATCTGCTCTGATGCCGCATAGTTAAGCCAGTATCTG
CTCCCTGCTTGTGTGTTGGAGGTCGCTGAGTAGTGCGCGAGCAAAATTTAAGCTACAACAAGGCAAGGCT
TGACCGACAATTGCATGAAGAATCTGCTTAGGGTTAGGCGTTTTGCGCTGCTTCGCGATGTACGGGCCAG
ATATACGCGTT
Features (pLannotate 1.2.2; 19 found; start..end, strand, type, name):
      1..380     +  enhancer       CMV enhancer: human cytomegalovirus immediate early enhancer
    381..584     +  promoter       CMV promoter: human cytomegalovirus (CMV) immediate early promoter
    626..644     +  promoter       T7 promoter: promoter for bacteriophage T7 RNA polymerase
    658..1047    +  CDS            CAPSD_BPMS2: Experimental evidence at protein level: Swiss-Prot protein existence level 1. Acts as a translational repressor of viral replicase synthesis late in infection. This latter function is the result of capsid protein interaction with an RNA hairpin which contains the replicase ribosome-binding site. From Escherichia phage MS2 (Bacteriophage MS2).
   1102..1782    +  CDS            Apobec1: ABEC1_RAT - Experimental evidence at protein level: Swiss-Prot protein existence level 1. Catalytic component of the apolipoprotein B mRNA editing enzyme complex which is responsible for the postranscriptional editing of a CAA codon for Gln to a UAA codon for stop in the APOB mRNA. May also play a role in the epigenetic regulation of gene expression by participating in DNA demethylation. From Rattus norvegicus (Rat).
   2092..2340    +  CDS            UGI: UNGI_BPPB2 - Experimental evidence at protein level: Swiss-Prot protein existence level 1. This protein binds specifically and reversibly to the host uracil-DNA glycosylase, preventing removal of uracil residues from PBS2 DNA by the host uracil-excision repair system. From Bacillus phage PBS2 (Bacteriophage PBS2).
   2602..3090    +  CDS            TadA*(7.10): DNA adenosine deaminase evolved from the E. coli tRNA adenosine deaminase TadA (Gaudelli et al., 2017)
   3187..3369    +  CDS            com: COM_BPMU - Experimental evidence at protein level: Swiss-Prot protein existence level 1. Trans-acting positive regulator required for mom mRNA translation. Binds the com-mom mRNA 5' and destabilizes a translation inhibition stem to expose mom translation start signals. From Escherichia phage Mu (Bacteriophage Mu).
   3481..3705    +  polyA_signal   bGH poly(A) signal: bovine growth hormone polyadenylation signal
   3709..3730    +  promoter       SV40 promoter (fragment): SV40 enhancer and early promoter
   3735..3751    +  misc_feature   MCS (fragment): pBluescript multiple cloning site
   3800..3816    -  protein_bind   lac operator: The lac repressor binds to the lac operator to inhibit transcription in E. coli. This inhibition can be relieved by adding lactose or isopropyl-β-D-thiogalactopyranoside (IPTG). lac repressor encoded by lacI
   3824..3854    -  promoter       lac promoter: promoter for the E. coli lac operon
   3869..3890    -  protein_bind   CAP binding site: CAP binding activates transcription in the presence of cAMP. E. coli catabolite activator protein
   3903..3995    -  CDS            lacI (fragment): lac repressor; lacI; The lac repressor binds to the lac operator to inhibit transcription in E. coli. This inhibition can be relieved by adding lactose or isopropyl-β-D-thiogalactopyranoside (IPTG).
   4178..4766    -  rep_origin     ori: high-copy-number ColE1/pMB1/pBR322/pUC origin of replication
   4937..5797    -  CDS            AmpR: β-lactamase; bla; confers resistance to ampicillin, carbenicillin, and related antibiotics
   5798..5902    -  promoter       AmpR promoter: bla
   5973..6017    -  misc_feature   bom (fragment): basis of mobility region from pBR322
