[The description below was written by a language model from this plasmid's Addgene catalogue record and pLannotate feature annotations shown in this document.]
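Description:
MOBE4 is a 6.2 kb mammalian expression plasmid on a pCMV backbone, built for CRISPR base editing as part of a multiplexed orthogonal base editor (MOBE) system. It is maintained in E. coli at high copy through a ColE1/pUC-type origin and selected with ampicillin via the AmpR β-lactamase gene. The remaining bacterial elements (lac promoter/operator, CAP site, and lacI, bom, SV40 promoter and MCS fragments) are backbone remnants. No mammalian selection marker is annotated.

The payload is a single open reading frame driven by the CMV immediate early enhancer and promoter and terminated by the bGH polyadenylation signal. A T7 promoter also sits upstream of the coding region. According to the record, the cassette encodes two aptamer-recruited deaminase modules separated by a "PT2A" element, presumably a 2A-type self-cleaving peptide that yields two separate proteins from one transcript. The first module joins the MS2 coat protein (MCP) through a 16-residue linker to an evolved rat APOBEC1 cytidine deaminase and two copies of the uracil glycosylase inhibitor UGI, which blocks excision of the uracil intermediate. The feature table marks only one UGI copy. The second module joins the adenosine deaminase TadA8.20 through a 32-residue linker to the phage Mu Com protein; the annotation software labels this deaminase as the related TadA*(7.10).

MCP and Com each bind a distinct RNA hairpin, so each deaminase can presumably be directed to a different guide RNA carrying the matching aptamer. This would allow C-to-T and A-to-G edits at separate target sites in the same cell. No Cas9 or guide RNA is annotated on this plasmid, so these must be supplied separately.
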