Addgene plasmid #219944: MOBE4
Purpose: Mammalian expression of MOBE4 protein (apt-CBE-SL3_PT2A_apt-ABE8.20)
Depositing lab: Alexis Komor. Depositing organization: University of California, San Diego (UCSD). Publication: Development of multiplexed orthogonal base editor (MOBE) systems. Cowan QT, Gu S, Gu W, Ranzau BL, Simonson TS, Komor AC. Nat Biotechnol. 2024 May 21. doi: 10.1038/s41587-024-02240-0. PubMed 38773305.
Backbone
  Vector backbone: pCMV
  Vector type: Mammalian Expression, CRISPR
Growth in bacteria
  Bacterial resistance: Ampicillin, 100 μg/mL
  Growth temperature: 37°C
  Growth strain: DH5alpha
  Copy number: High Copy
Gene/Insert
  Gene/Insert name: apt-CBE-SL3_PT2A_apt-ABE8.20 (alt name: MCP_16-aa_evo-rA1_2xUGI_PT2A_TadA8.20_32-aa_Com)
  Species: H. sapiens (human), Synthetic
  Promoter: CMV
  Cloning method: Other
Terms and licenses: Academic/Nonprofit Terms; Industry Terms: Not Available to Industry
Depositor comments: QTC284
How to cite: MOBE4 was a gift from Alexis Komor (Addgene plasmid # 219944 ; http://n2t.net/addgene:219944 ; RRID:Addgene_219944)
